Addgene plasmid #226519: gamma-tubulin (1-335)
Purpose: Expressing a fragment of gamma-tubulin containing gamma-tubulin GTPase domain
Depositing lab: Maria Alvarado-Kristensson. Depositing organization: Lund University. Publication: Characterization of gamma-tubulin filaments in mammalian cells. Lindstrom L, Alvarado-Kristensson M. Biochim Biophys Acta. 2017 Oct 16. pii: S0167-4889(17)30283-5. doi: 10.1016/j.bbamcr.2017.10.008. PubMed 29050966.
Backbone
  Vector backbone: pcDNA3.1
  Backbone manufacturer: Invitrogen
  Backbone size w/o insert (bp): 5428
  Total vector size (bp): 6436
  Vector type: Mammalian Expression ; pcDNA3.1
  Selectable markers: Neomycin (select with G418)
Growth in bacteria
  Bacterial resistance: Ampicillin, 100 μg/mL
  Growth temperature: 37°C
  Growth strain: DH5alpha
  Copy number: Unknown
Gene/Insert
  Gene/Insert name: TUBG1 N-terminal amino acids 1-335 (alt name: gamma-tubulin 1)
  Species: H. sapiens (human)
  Insert size (bp): 1008
  Mutation: Deleted amino acids 334-451 and introduced the following point mutations: T at bp28 to C, G at bp30 to A, C at bp33 to A, and G at bp36 to A. These are silent mutations introduced to achieve single-guide RNA resistance. A stop codon was added after amino acid 335.
  GenBank ID: NM_001070.5 NM_001070.5
  Entrez Gene: TUBG1 (a.k.a. CDCBM4, GCP-1, TUBG, TUBGCP1)
  Cloning method: Restriction Enzyme; 5′ cloning site HindIII (unknown if destroyed); 3′ cloning site EcoRI (unknown if destroyed)
  Sequencing primers: 5′ T7 promoter primer; 3′ BGH Reverse Primer
Terms and licenses: Academic/Nonprofit Terms; Industry Terms: Not Available to Industry
How to cite: gamma-tubulin (1-335) was a gift from Maria Alvarado-Kristensson (Addgene plasmid # 226519 ; http://n2t.net/addgene:226519 ; RRID:Addgene_226519)
