[The description below was written by a language model from this plasmid's Addgene catalogue record and pLannotate feature annotations shown in this document.]
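Description:
gamma-tubulin (1-335) is a mammalian expression plasmid built on the pcDNA3.1 backbone that encodes an N-terminal fragment of human gamma-tubulin 1 (TUBG1), covering residues 1-335 and containing the protein's GTPase domain. The roughly 1 kb insert was cloned between HindIII and EcoRI sites and ends in an added stop codon, so the C-terminal portion of the 451-residue protein is absent; the record lists the deletion as beginning at residue 334, which sits slightly at odds with the 1-335 designation. No epitope tag or reporter is recorded or annotated. Four silent point mutations near the start of the coding sequence make the transcript resistant to a single-guide RNA, which would allow the fragment to be expressed in cells where endogenous TUBG1 is targeted by CRISPR.

Expression is driven by the human cytomegalovirus immediate-early enhancer and promoter and terminated by the bovine growth hormone polyadenylation signal. A T7 promoter upstream and an SP6 promoter downstream of the insert flank the cloning region and can serve for in vitro transcription or as sequencing primer sites. A separate cassette, with the SV40 early promoter and origin driving the neomycin phosphotransferase gene followed by an SV40 poly(A) signal, permits G418 selection of stably transfected mammalian cells. In E. coli the plasmid is maintained through a high-copy ColE1/pUC-type origin and selected by ampicillin resistance, and an f1 origin is also present. The sequenced record (6,381 nt) is slightly shorter than the catalogued total size of 6,436 bp. The construct is intended for studying the GTPase-domain portion of gamma-tubulin in mammalian cells.
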