Features (pLannotate 1.2.2; 22 found; start..end, strand, type, name):
     28..80      -  misc_feature   bom (fragment): basis of mobility region from pBR322
    235..614     +  enhancer       CMV enhancer: human cytomegalovirus immediate early enhancer
    615..818     +  promoter       CMV promoter: human cytomegalovirus (CMV) immediate early promoter
    814..847     +  LTR            5' LTR (truncated) (fragment): truncated 5' long terminal repeat (LTR) from HIV-1
    863..881     +  promoter       T7 promoter: promoter for bacteriophage T7 RNA polymerase
    897..1901    +  CDS            TUBG1 (fragment): TBG1_HUMAN - Also known as TUBG. Experimental evidence at protein level: Swiss-Prot protein existence level 1. Tubulin is the major constituent of microtubules. The gamma chain is found at microtubule organizing centers (MTOC) such as the spindle poles or the centrosome. Pericentriolar matrix component that regulates alpha/beta chain minus-end nucleation, centrosome duplication and spindle formation. From Homo sapiens (Human).
   1965..1983    -  promoter       SP6 promoter: promoter for bacteriophage SP6 RNA polymerase
   2009..2233    +  polyA_signal   bGH poly(A) signal: bovine growth hormone polyadenylation signal
   2237..2258    +  promoter       SV40 promoter (fragment): SV40 enhancer and early promoter
   2279..2707    +  rep_origin     f1 ori (sequence partly withheld): f1 bacteriophage origin of replication; arrow indicates direction of (+) strand synthesis
   2712..2902    +  promoter       SV40 promoter (fragment): SV40 enhancer and early promoter
   2894..3005    +  rep_origin     SV40 ori (fragment): SV40 origin of replication
   3086..3877    +  CDS            neo: KKA2_KLEPN - Also known as kan, nptII. Experimental evidence at protein level: Swiss-Prot protein existence level 1. Resistance to kanamycin, neomycin, paromomycin, ribostamycin, butirosin and gentamicin B. From Klebsiella pneumoniae.
   3901..4059    +  CDS            ble (fragment): BLE_KLEPN - Experimental evidence at protein level: Swiss-Prot protein existence level 1. Binding protein with a strong affinity to the bleomycin family of antibiotics. Binds to CL990; an antimitotic-antibiotic compound. From Klebsiella pneumoniae.
   4054..4175    +  polyA_signal   SV40 poly(A) signal: SV40 polyadenylation signal
   4248..4264    -  protein_bind   lac operator: The lac repressor binds to the lac operator to inhibit transcription in E. coli. This inhibition can be relieved by adding lactose or isopropyl-β-D-thiogalactopyranoside (IPTG). lac repressor encoded by lacI
   4272..4302    -  promoter       lac promoter: promoter for the E. coli lac operon
   4317..4338    -  protein_bind   CAP binding site: CAP binding activates transcription in the presence of cAMP. E. coli catabolite activator protein
   4351..4443    -  CDS            lacI (fragment): lac repressor; lacI; The lac repressor binds to the lac operator to inhibit transcription in E. coli. This inhibition can be relieved by adding lactose or isopropyl-β-D-thiogalactopyranoside (IPTG).
   4626..5214    -  rep_origin     ori: high-copy-number ColE1/pMB1/pBR322/pUC origin of replication
   5385..6245    -  CDS            AmpR: β-lactamase; bla; confers resistance to ampicillin, carbenicillin, and related antibiotics
   6246..6350    -  promoter       AmpR promoter: bla
>Addgene plasmid #226519 | gamma-tubulin (1-335) | addgene full sequence | sequence record 448377 | Addgene NGS Result
GACGGATCGGGAGATCTCCCGATCCCCTATGGTGCACTCTCAGTACAATCTGCTCTGATGCCGCATAGTT
AAGCCAGTATCTGCTCCCTGCTTGTGTGTTGGAGGTCGCTGAGTAGTGCGCGAGCAAAATTTAAGCTACA
ACAAGGCAAGGCTTGACCGACAATTGCATGAAGAATCTGCTTAGGGTTAGGCGTTTTGCGCTGCTTCGCG
ATGTACGGGCCAGATATACGCGTTGACATTGATTATTGACTAGTTATTAATAGTAATCAATTACGGGGTC
ATTAGTTCATAGCCCATATATGGAGTTCCGCGTTACATAACTTACGGTAAATGGCCCGCCTGGCTGACCG
CCCAACGACCCCCGCCCATTGACGTCAATAATGACGTATGTTCCCATAGTAACGCCAATAGGGACTTTCC
ATTGACGTCAATGGGTGGAGTATTTACGGTAAACTGCCCACTTGGCAGTACATCAAGTGTATCATATGCC
AAGTACGCCCCCTATTGACGTCAATGACGGTAAATGGCCCGCCTGGCATTATGCCCAGTACATGACCTTA
TGGGACTTTCCTACTTGGCAGTACATCTACGTATTAGTCATCGCTATTACCATGGTGATGCGGTTTTGGC
AGTACATCAATGGGCGTGGATAGCGGTTTGACTCACGGGGATTTCCAAGTCTCCACCCCATTGACGTCAA
TGGGAGTTTGTTTTGGCACCAAAATCAACGGGACTTTCCAAAATGTCGTAACAACTCCGCCCCATTGACG
CAAATGGGCGGTAGGCGTGTACGGTGGGAGGTCTATATAAGCAGAGCTCTCTGGCTAACTAGAGAACCCA
CTGCTTACTGGCTTATCGAAATTAATACGACTCACTATAGGGAGACCCAAGCTTCGATGCCGAGGGAAAT
CATCACCCTACAGCTAGGACAATGCGGCAATCAGATTGGGTTCGAGTTCTGGAAACAGCTGTGCGCCGAG
CATGGTATCAGCCCCGAGGGCATCGTGGAGGAGTTCGCCACCGAGGGCACTGACCACAAGGACGTCTTTT
TCTACCAGGCAGACGATGAGCACTACATCCCCCGGGCCGTGCTGCTGGACTTGGAACCCCGGGTGATCCA
CTCCATCCTCAACTCCCCCTATGCCAAGCTCTACAACCCAGAGAACATCTACCTGTCGGAACATGGAGGA
GGAGCTGGCAACAACTGGGCCAGCGGATTCTCCCAGGGAGAAAAGATCCATGAGGACATTTTTGACATCA
TAGACCGGGAGGCAGATGGTAGTGACAGTCTAGAGGGCTTTGTGCTGTGTCACTCCATTGCTGGGGGGAC
AGGCTCTGGACTGGGTTCCTACCTCTTAGAACGGCTGAATGACAGGTATCCTAAGAAGCTGGTGCAGACA
TACTCAGTGTTTCCCAACCAGGACGAGATGAGCGATGTGGTGGTCCAGCCTTACAATTCACTCCTCACAC
TCAAGAGGCTGACGCAGAATGCAGACTGTGTGGTGGTGCTGGACAACACAGCCCTGAACCGGATTGCCAC
AGACCGCCTGCACATCCAGAACCCATCCTTCTCCCAGATCAACCAGCTGGTGTCTACCATCATGTCAGCC
AGCACCACCACCCTGCGCTACCCTGGCTACATGAACAATGACCTCATCGGCCTCATCGCCTCGCTCATTC
CCACCCCACGGCTCCACTTCCTCATGACCGGCTACACCCCTCTCACTACGGACCAGTCAGTGGCCAGCGT
GAGGAAGACCACGGTCCTGGATGTCATGAGGCGGCTGCTGCAGCCCAAGAACGTGATGGTGTCCACAGGC
CGAGACCGCCAGACCAACCACTGCTACATCGCCATCCTCAACATCATCCAGGGAGAGGTGGACCCCACCC
AGGTCCACAAGTAAGAATTCTGCAGATATCCATCACACTGGCGGCCGCTCGAGCATGCATCTAGAGGGCC
CTGTTCTATAGTGTCACCTAAATGCTAGAGCTCGCTGATCAGCCTCGACTGTGCCTTCTAGTTGCCAGCC
ATCTGTTGTTTGCCCCTCCCCCGTGCCTTCCTTGACCCTGGAAGGTGCCACTCCCACTGTCCTTTCCTAA
TAAAATGAGGAAATTGCATCGCATTGTCTGAGTAGGTGTCATTCTATTCTGGGGGGTGGGGTGGGGCAGG
ACAGCAAGGGGGAGGATTGGGAAGACAATAGCAGGCATGCTGGGGATGCGGTGGGCTCTATGGCTTCTGA
GGCGGAAAGAACCAGCTGGGGCTCTAGGGGGTATCCCC
[124 nt withheld, positions 2279-2402]
C
[91 nt withheld, positions 2404-2494]
A
[49 nt withheld, positions 2496-2544]
CCTTTGACGTTGGAGTCCACGTTCTTT
[37 nt withheld, positions 2572-2608]
ACCCTATCTCGGTCTATTCTTTTGATTTATAAGGGATTTTGCCGATTTCGGCCTATTGGTTAAAAAATGA
GCTGATTTAACAAAAATTTAACGCGAATTAATTCTGTGGAATGTGTGTCAGTTAGGGTGTGGAAAGTCCC
CAGGCTCCCCAGCAGGCAGAAGTATGCAAAGCATGCATCTCAATTAGTCAGCAACCAGGTGTGGAAAGTC
CCCAGGCTCCCCAGCAGGCAGAAGTATGCAAAGCATGCATCTCAATTAGTCAGCAACCATAGTCCCGCCC
CTAACTCCGCCCATTCTCCGCCCCATGGCTGACTAATTTTTTTTATTTATGCAGAGGCCGAGGCCGCCTC
TGCCTCTGAGCTATTCCAGAAGTAGTGAGGAGGCTTTTTTGGAGGCCTAGGCTTTTGCAAAAAGCTCCCG
GGAGCTTGTATATCCATTTTCGGATCTGATCAAGAGACAGGATGAGGATCGTTTCGCATGATTGAACAAG
ATGGATTGCACGCAGGTTCTCCGGCCGCTTGGGTGGAGAGGCTATTCGGCTATGACTGGGCACAACAGAC
AATCGGCTGCTCTGATGCCGCCGTGTTCCGGCTGTCAGCGCAGGGGCGCCCGGTTCTTTTTGTCAAGACC
GACCTGTCCGGTGCCCTGAATGAACTGCAGGACGAGGCAGCGCGGCTATCGTGGCTGGCCACGACGGGCG
TTCCTTGCGCAGCTGTGCTCGACGTTGTCACTGAAGCGGGAAGGGACTGGCTGCTATTGGGCGAAGTGCC
GGGGCAGGATCTCCTGTCATCTCACCTTGCTCCTGCCGAGAAAGTATCCATCATGGCTGATGCAATGCGG
CGGCTGCATACGCTTGATCCGGCTACCTGCCCATTCGACCACCAAGCGAAACATCGCATCGAGCGAGCAC
GTACTCGGATGGAAGCCGGTCTTGTCGATCAGGATGATCTGGACGAAGAGCATCAGGGGCTCGCGCCAGC
CGAACTGTTCGCCAGGCTCAAGGCGCGCATGCCCGACGGCGAGGATCTCGTCGTGACCCATGGCGATGCC
TGCTTGCCGAATATCATGGTGGAAAATGGCCGCTTTTCTGGATTCATCGACTGTGGCCGGCTGGGTGTGG
CGGACCGCTATCAGGACATAGCGTTGGCTACCCGTGATATTGCTGAAGAGCTTGGCGGCGAATGGGCTGA
CCGCTTCCTCGTGCTTTACGGTATCGCCGCTCCCGATTCGCAGCGCATCGCCTTCTATCGCCTTCTTGAC
GAGTTCTTCTGAGCGGGACTCTGGGGTTCGAAATGACCGACCAAGCGACGCCCAACCTGCCATCACGAGA
TTTCGATTCCACCGCCGCCTTCTATGAAAGGTTGGGCTTCGGAATCGTTTTCCGGGACGCCGGCTGGATG
ATCCTCCAGCGCGGGGATCTCATGCTGGAGTTCTTCGCCCACCCCAACTTGTTTATTGCAGCTTATAATG
GTTACAAATAAAGCAATAGCATCACAAATTTCACAAATAAAGCATTTTTTTCACTGCATTCTAGTTGTGG
TTTGTCCAAACTCATCAATGTATCTTATCATGTCTGTATACCGTCGACCTCTAGCTAGAGCTTGGCGTAA
TCATGGTCATAGCTGTTTCCTGTGTGAAATTGTTATCCGCTCACAATTCCACACAACATACGAGCCGGAA
GCATAAAGTGTAAAGCCTGGGGTGCCTAATGAGTGAGCTAACTCACATTAATTGCGTTGCGCTCACTGCC
CGCTTTCCAGTCGGGAAACCTGTCGTGCCAGCTGCATTAATGAATCGGCCAACGCGCGGGGAGAGGCGGT
TTGCGTATTGGGCGCTCTTCCGCTTCCTCGCTCACTGACTCGCTGCGCTCGGTCGTTCGGCTGCGGCGAG
CGGTATCAGCTCACTCAAAGGCGGTAATACGGTTATCCACAGAATCAGGGGATAACGCAGGAAAGAACAT
GTGAGCAAAAGGCCAGCAAAAGGCCAGGAACCGTAAAAAGGCCGCGTTGCTGGCGTTTTTCCATAGGCTC
CGCCCCCCTGACGAGCATCACAAAAATCGACGCTCAAGTCAGAGGTGGCGAAACCCGACAGGACTATAAA
GATACCAGGCGTTTCCCCCTGGAAGCTCCCTCGTGCGCTCTCCTGTTCCGACCCTGCCGCTTACCGGATA
CCTGTCCGCCTTTCTCCCTTCGGGAAGCGTGGCGCTTTCTCATAGCTCACGCTGTAGGTATCTCAGTTCG
GTGTAGGTCGTTCGCTCCAAGCTGGGCTGTGTGCACGAACCCCCCGTTCAGCCCGACCGCTGCGCCTTAT
CCGGTAACTATCGTCTTGAGTCCAACCCGGTAAGACACGACTTATCGCCACTGGCAGCAGCCACTGGTAA
CAGGATTAGCAGAGCGAGGTATGTAGGCGGTGCTACAGAGTTCTTGAAGTGGTGGCCTAACTACGGCTAC
ACTAGAAGAACAGTATTTGGTATCTGCGCTCTGCTGAAGCCAGTTACCTTCGGAAAAAGAGTTGGTAGCT
CTTGATCCGGCAAACAAACCACCGCTGGTAGCGGTGGTTTTTTTGTTTGCAAGCAGCAGATTACGCGCAG
AAAAAAAGGATCTCAAGAAGATCCTTTGATCTTTTCTACGGGGTCTGACGCTCAGTGGAACGAAAACTCA
CGTTAAGGGATTTTGGTCATGAGATTATCAAAAAGGATCTTCACCTAGATCCTTTTAAATTAAAAATGAA
GTTTTAAATCAATCTAAAGTATATATGAGTAAACTTGGTCTGACAGTTACCAATGCTTAATCAGTGAGGC
ACCTATCTCAGCGATCTGTCTATTTCGTTCATCCATAGTTGCCTGACTCCCCGTCGTGTAGATAACTACG
ATACGGGAGGGCTTACCATCTGGCCCCAGTGCTGCAATGATACCGCGAGACCCACGCTCACCGGCTCCAG
ATTTATCAGCAATAAACCAGCCAGCCGGAAGGGCCGAGCGCAGAAGTGGTCCTGCAACTTTATCCGCCTC
CATCCAGTCTATTAATTGTTGCCGGGAAGCTAGAGTAAGTAGTTCGCCAGTTAATAGTTTGCGCAACGTT
GTTGCCATTGCTACAGGCATCGTGGTGTCACGCTCGTCGTTTGGTATGGCTTCATTCAGCTCCGGTTCCC
AACGATCAAGGCGAGTTACATGATCCCCCATGTTGTGCAAAAAAGCGGTTAGCTCCTTCGGTCCTCCGAT
CGTTGTCAGAAGTAAGTTGGCCGCAGTGTTATCACTCATGGTTATGGCAGCACTGCATAATTCTCTTACT
GTCATGCCATCCGTAAGATGCTTTTCTGTGACTGGTGAGTACTCAACCAAGTCATTCTGAGAATAGTGTA
TGCGGCGACCGAGTTGCTCTTGCCCGGCGTCAATACGGGATAATACCGCGCCACATAGCAGAACTTTAAA
AGTGCTCATCATTGGAAAACGTTCTTCGGGGCGAAAACTCTCAAGGATCTTACCGCTGTTGAGATCCAGT
TCGATGTAACCCACTCGTGCACCCAACTGATCTTCAGCATCTTTTACTTTCACCAGCGTTTCTGGGTGAG
CAAAAACAGGAAGGCAAAATGCCGCAAAAAAGGGAATAAGGGCGACACGGAAATGTTGAATACTCATACT
CTTCCTTTTTCAATATTATTGAAGCATTTATCAGGGTTATTGTCTCATGAGCGGATACATATTTGAATGT
ATTTAGAAAAATAAACAAATAGGGGTTCCGCGCACATTTCCCCGAAAAGTGCCACCTGACGTC
