>Addgene plasmid #226519 | gamma-tubulin (1-335) | depositor partial sequence | sequence record 444005 | Insert
AAGCTTATGCCGAGGGAAATCATCACCCTACAGCTAGGACAATGCGGCAATCAGATTGGGTTCGAGTTCT
GGAAACAGCTGTGCGCCGAGCATGGTATCAGCCCCGAGGGCATCGTGGAGGAGTTCGCCACCGAGGGCAC
TGACCACAAGGACGTCTTTTTCTACCAGGCAGACGATGAGCACTACATCCCCCGGGCCGTGCTGCTGGAC
TTGGAACCCCGGGTGATCCACTCCATCCTCAACTCCCCCTATGCCAAGCTCTACAACCCAGAGAACATCT
ACCTGTCGGAACATGGAGGAGGAGCTGGCAACAACTGGGCCAGCGGATTCTCCCAGGGAGAAAAGATCCA
TGAGGACATTTTTGACATCATAGACCGGGAGGCAGATGGTAGTGACAGTCTAGAGGGCTTTGTGCTGTGT
CACTCCATTGCTGGGGGGACAGGCTCTGGACTGGGTTCCTACCTCTTAGAACGGCTGAATGACAGGTATC
CTAAGAAGCTGGTGCAGACATACTCAGTGTTTCCCAACCAGGACGAGATGAGCGATGTGGTGGTCCAGCC
TTACAATTCACTCCTCACACTCAAGAGGCTGACGCAGAATGCAGACTGTGTGGTGGTGCTGGACAACACA
GCCCTGAACCGGATTGCCACAGACCGCCTGCACATCCAGAACCCATCCTTCTCCCAGATCAACCAGCTGG
TGTCTACCATCATGTCAGCCAGCACCACCACCCTGCGCTACCCTGGCTACATGAACAATGACCTCATCGG
CCTCATCGCCTCGCTCATTCCCACCCCACGGCTCCACTTCCTCATGACCGGCTACACCCCTCTCACTACG
GACCAGTCAGTGGCCAGCGTGAGGAAGACCACGGTCCTGGATGTCATGAGGCGGCTGCTGCAGCCCAAGA
ACGTGATGGTGTCCACAGGCCGAGACCGCCAGACCAACCACTGCTACATCGCCATCCTCAACATCATCCA
GGGAGAGGTGGACCCCACCCAGGTCCACAAGTAAGAATTCA
